>Addgene plasmid #55694 | RhoG | depositor partial sequence | sequence record 86257 | RhoG
ATGCAGAGCATCAAGTGTGTGGTGGTGGGCGATGGGGCCGTAGGCAAGACGTGCCTTCTCATCTGCTATA
CAACTAACGCCTTCCCCAAGGAATACATCCCCACTGTGTTTGACAATTACAGCGCCCAGAGTGCGGTTGA
TGGGCGCACCGTGAACCTAAACCTGTGGGACACTGCGGGCCAGGAGGAATATGACCGCCTCCGCACCCTT
TCCTACCCTCAGACCAACGTCTTCGTCATCTGTTTCTCCATTGCCAGTCCACCCTCCTATGAGAACGTGA
GGCACAAATGGCACCCAGAGGTTTGTCACCACTGCCCTGACGTGCCTATCCTCCTGGTGGGTACCAAGAA
GGACCTGAGAGCCCAGCCTGATACCCTACGGCGCCTCAAGGAGCAGGGTCAAGCGCCCATCACTCCACAG
CAGGGCCAGGCACTGGCCAAGCAGATCCATGCTGTGCGCTACCTCGAGTGCTCAGCACTGCAACAAGACG
GCGTCAAGGAGGTGTTTGCGGAGGCTGTCCGGGCGGTGCTTAACCCAACACCGATAAAGCGTGGGCGGTC
CTGCATCCTCTTGTGA
