>Addgene plasmid #55694 | RhoG | depositor partial sequence | sequence record 86258 | pGEX2T backbone
ACGTTATCGACTGCACGGTGCACCAATGCTTCTGGCGTCAGGCAGCCATCGGAAGCTGTGGTATGGCTGT
GCAGGTCGTAAATCACTGCATAATTCGTGTCGCTCAAGGCGCACTCCCGTTCTGGATAATGTTTTTTGCG
CCGACATCATAACGGTTCTGGCAAATATTCTGAAATGAGCTGTTGACAATTAATCATCGGCTCGTATAAT
GTGTGGAATTGTGAGCGGATAACAATTTCACACAGGAAACAGTATTCATGTCCCCTATACTAGGTTATTG
GAAAATTAAGGGCCTTGTGCAACCCACTCGACTTCTTTTGGAATATCTTGAAGAAAAATATGAAGAGCAT
TTGTATGAGCGCGATGAAGGTGATAAATGGCGAAACAAAAAGTTTGAATTGGGTTTGGAGTTTCCCAATC
TTCCTTATTATATTGATGGTGATGTTAAATTAACACAGTCTATGGCCATCATACGTTATATAGCTGACAA
GCACAACATGTTGGGTGGTTGTCCAAAAGAGCGTGCAGAGATTTCAATGCTTGAAGGAGCGGTTTTGGAT
ATTAGATACGGTGTTTCGAGAATTGCATATAGTAAAGACTTTGAAACTCTCAAAGTTGATTTTCTTAGCA
AGCTACCTGAAATGCTGAAAATGTTCGAAGATCGTTTATGTCATAAAACATATTTAAATGGTGATCATGT
AACCCATCCTGACTTCATGTTGTATGACGCTCTTGATGTTGTTTTATACATGGACCCAATGTGCCTGGAT
GCGTTCCCAAAATTAGTTTGTTTTAAAAAACGTATTGAAGCTATCCCACAAATTGATAAGTACTTGAAAT
CCAGCAAGTATATAGCATGGCCTTTGCAGGGCTGGCAAGCCACGTTTGGTGGTGGCGACCATCCTCCAAA
ATCGGATCTGGTTCCGCGTGGATCCCCGGGAATTCATCGTGACTGACTGACGATCTGCCTCGCGCGTTTC
GGTGATGACGGTGAAAACCTCTGACACATGCAGCTCCCGGAGACGGTCACAGCTTGTCTGTAAGCGGATG
CCGGGAGCAGACAAGCCCGTCAGGGCGCGTCAGCGGGTGTTGGCGGGTGTCGGGGCGCAGCCATGACCCA
GTCACGTAGCGATAGCGGAGTGTATAATTCTTGAAGACGAAAGGGCCTCGTGATACGCCTATTTTTATAG
GTTAATGTCATGATAATAATGGTTTCTTAGACGTCAGGTGGCACTTTTCGGGGAAATGTGCGCGGAACCC
CTATTTGTTTATTTTTCTAAATACATTCAAATATGTATCCGCTCATGAGACAATAACCCTGATAAATGCT
TCAATAATATTGAAAAAGGAAGAGTATGAGTATTCAACATTTCCGTGTCGCCCTTATTCCCTTTTTTGCG
GCATTTTGCCTTCCTGTTTTTGCTCACCCAGAAACGCTGGTGAAAGTAAAAGATGCTGAAGATCAGTTGG
GTGCACGAGTGGGTTACATCGAACTGGATCTCAACAGCGGTAAGATCCTTGAGAGTTTTCGCCCCGAAGA
ACGTTTTCCAATGATGAGCACTTTTAAAGTTCTGCTATGTGGCGCGGTATTATCCCGTGTTGACGCCGGG
CAAGAGCAACTCGGTCGCCGCATACACTATTCTCAGAATGACTTGGTTGAGTACTCACCAGTCACAGAAA
AGCATCTTACGGATGGCATGACAGTAAGAGAATTATGCAGTGCTGCCATAACCATGAGTGATAACACTGC
GGCCAACTTACTTCTGACAACGATCGGAGGACCGAAGGAGCTAACCGCTTTTTTGCACAACATGGGGGAT
CATGTAACTCGCCTTGATCGTTGGGAACCGGAGCTGAATGAAGCCATACCAAACGACGAGCGTGACACCA
CGATGCCTGCAGCAATGGCAACAACGTTGCGCAAACTATTAACTGGCGAACTACTTACTCTAGCTTCCCG
GCAACAATTAATAGACTGGATGGAGGCGGATAAAGTTGCAGGACCACTTCTGCGCTCGGCCCTTCCGGCT
GGCTGGTTTATTGCTGATAAATCTGGAGCCGGTGAGCGTGGGTCTCGCGGTATCATTGCAGCACTGGGGC
CAGATGGTAAGCCCTCCCGTATCGTAGTTATCTACACGACGGGGAGTCAGGCAACTATGGATGAACGAAA
TAGACAGATCGCTGAGATAGGTGCCTCACTGATTAAGCATTGGTAACTGTCAGACCAAGTTTACTCATAT
ATACTTTAGATTGATTTAAAACTTCATTTTTAATTTAAAAGGATCTAGGTGAAGATCCTTTTTGATAATC
TCATGACCAAAATCCCTTAACGTGAGTTTTCGTTCCACTGAGCGTCAGACCCCGTAGAAAAGATCAAAGG
ATCTTCTTGAGATCCTTTTTTTCTGCGCGTAATCTGCTGCTTGCAAACAAAAAAACCACCGCTACCAGCG
GTGGTTTGTTTGCCGGATCAAGAGCTACCAACTCTTTTTCCGAAGGTAACTGGCTTCAGCAGAGCGCAGA
TACCAAATACTGTCCTTCTAGTGTAGCCGTAGTTAGGCCACCACTTCAAGAACTCTGTAGCACCGCCTAC
ATACCTCGCTCTGCTAATCCTGTTACCAGTGGCTGCTGCCAGTGGCGATAAGTCGTGTCTTACCGGGTTG
GACTCAAGACGATAGTTACCGGATAAGGCGCAGCGGTCGGGCTGAACGGGGGGTTCGTGCACACAGCCCA
GCTTGGAGCGAACGACCTACACCGAACTGAGATACCTACAGCGTGAGCTATGAGAAAGCGCCACGCTTCC
CGAAGGGAGAAAGGCGGACAGGTATCCGGTAAGCGGCAGGGTCGGAACAGGAGAGCGCACGAGGGAGCTT
CCAGGGGGAAACGCCTGGTATCTTTATAGTCCTGTCGGGTTTCGCCACCTCTGACTTGAGCGTCGATTTT
TGTGATGCTCGTCAGGGGGGCGGAGCCTATGGAAAAACGCCAGCAACGCGGCCTTTTTACGGTTCCTGGC
CTTTTGCTGGCCTTTTGCTCACATGTTCTTTCCTGCGTTATCCCCTGATTCTGTGGATAACCGTATTACC
GCCTTTGAGTGAGCTGATACCGCTCGCCGCAGCCGAACGACCGAGCGCAGCGAGTCAGTGAGCGAGGAAG
CGGAAGAGCGCCTGATGCGGTATTTTCTCCTTACGCATCTGTGCGGTATTTCACACCGCATAAATTCCGA
CACCATCGAATGGTGCAAAACCTTTCGCGGTATGGCATGATAGCGCCCGGAAGAGAGTCAATTCAGGGTG
GTGAATGTGAAACCAGTAACGTTATACGATGTCGCAGAGTATGCCGGTGTCTCTTATCAGACCGTTTCCC
GCGTGGTGAACCAGGCCAGCCACGTTTCTGCGAAAACGCGGGAAAAAGTGGAAGCGGCGATGGCGGAGCT
GAATTACATTCCCAACCGCGTGGCACAACAACTGGCGGGCAAACAGTCGTTGCTGATTGGCGTTGCCACC
TCCAGTCTGGCCCTGCACGCGCCGTCGCAAATTGTCGCGGCGATTAAATCTCGCGCCGATCAACTGGGTG
CCAGCGTGGTGGTGTCGATGGTAGAACGAAGCGGCGTCGAAGCCTGTAAAGCGGCGGTGCACAATCTTCT
CGCGCAACGCGTCAGTGGGCTGATCATTAACTATCCGCTGGATGACCAGGATGCCATTGCTGTGGAAGCT
GCCTGCACTAATGTTCCGGCGTTATTTCTTGATGTCTCTGACCAGACACCCATCAACAGTATTATTTTCT
CCCATGAAGACGGTACGCGACTGGGCGTGGAGCATCTGGTCGCATTGGGTCACCAGCAAATCGCGCTGTT
AGCGGGCCCATTAAGTTCTGTCTCGGCGCGTCTGCGTCTGGCTGGCTGGCATAAATATCTCACTCGCAAT
CAAATTCAGCCGATAGCGGAACGGGAAGGCGACTGGAGTGCCATGTCCGGTTTTCAACAAACCATGCAAA
TGCTGAATGAGGGCATCGTTCCCACTGCGATGCTGGTTGCCAACGATCAGATGGCGCTGGGCGCAATGCG
CGCCATTACCGAGTCCGGGCTGCGCGTTGGTGCGGATATCTCGGTAGTGGGATACGACGATACCGAAGAC
AGCTCATGTTATATCCCGCCGTTAACCACCATCAAACAGGATTTTCGCCTGCTGGGGCAAACCAGCGTGG
ACCGCTTGCTGCAACTCTCTCAGGGCCAGGCGGTGAAGGGCAATCAGCTGTTGCCCGTCTCACTGGTGAA
AAGAAAAACCACCCTGGCGCCCAATACGCAAACCGCCTCTCCCCGCGCGTTGGCCGATTCATTAATGCAG
CTGGCACGACAGGTTTCCCGACTGGAAAGCGGGCAGTGAGCGCAACGCAATTAATGTGAGTTAGCTCACT
CATTAGGCACCCCAGGCTTTACACTTTATGCTTCCGGCTCGTATGTTGTGTGGAATTGTGAGCGGATAAC
AATTTCACACAGGAAACAGCTATGACCATGATTACGGATTCACTGGCCGTCGTTTTACAACGTCGTGACT
GGGAAAACCCTGGCGTTACCCAACTTAATCGCCTTGCAGCACATCCCCCTTTCGCCAGCTGGCGTAATAG
CGAAGAGGCCCGCACCGATCGCCCTTCCCAACAGTTGCGCAGCCTGAATGGCGAATGGCGCTTTGCCTGG
TTTCCGGCACCAGAAGCGGTGCCGGAAAGCTGGCTGGAGTGCGATCTTCCTGAGGCCGATACTGTCGTCG
TCCCCTCAAACTGGCAGATGCACGGTTACGATGCGCCCATCTACACCAACGTAACCTATCCCATTACGGT
CAATCCGCCGTTTGTTCCCACGGAGAATCCGACGGGTTGTTACTCGCTCACATTTAATGTTGATGAAAGC
TGGCTACAGGAAGGCCAGACGCGAATTATTTTTGATGGCGTTGGAATT
