>Addgene plasmid #55694 | RhoG | addgene partial sequence | sequence record 92884 | pGEX5 5'-GGGCTGGCAAGCCACGTTTGGTG-3'
ATCTGGTTCGCGTGGATCCCAGAGCATCAAGTGTGTGGTGGTGGGCGATGGGGCCGTAGGCAAGACGTGC
CTTCTCATCTGCTATACAACTAACGCCTTCCCCAAGGAATACATCCCCACTGTGTTTGACAATTACAGCG
CCCAGAGTGCGGTTGATGGGCGCACCGTGAACCTAAACCTGTGGGACACTGCGGGCCAGGAGGAATATGA
CCGCCTCCGCACCCTTTCCTACCCTCAGACCAACGTCTTCGTCATCTGTTTCTCCATTGCCAGTCCACCC
TCCTATGAGAACGTGAGGCACAAATGGCACCCAGAGGTTTGTCACCACTGCCCTGACGTGCCTATCCTCC
TGGTGGGTACCAAGAAGGACCTGAGAGCCCAGCCTGATACCCTACGGCGCCTCAAGGAGCAGGGTCAAGC
GCCCATCACTCCACAGCAGGGCCAGGCACTGGCCAAGCAGATCCATGCTGTGCGCTACCTCGAGTGCTCA
GCACTGCAACAAGACGGCGTCAAGGAGGTGTTTGCGGAGGCTGTCCGGGCGGTGCTTAACCCAACACCGA
TAAAGCGTGGGCGGTCCTGCATCCTCTTGTGAGAATTCATCGTGACTGACTGACGATCTGCCTCGCGCGT
TTCGGTGATGACGGTGAAAACCTCTGACACATGCAGCTCCCGGAGACGGTCACAGCTTGTCTGTAAGCGG
ATGCCGGGAGCAGACAAGCCCGTCAGGGCGCGTCAGCGGGTGTTGGCGGGTGTCGGGGCGCAGCCATGAC
CCAGTCACGTAGCGATAGCGGAGTGTATAATTCTTGAAGACG
