>Addgene plasmid #55694 | RhoG | addgene partial sequence | sequence record 92893 | pGEX3 5'-CCGGGAGCTGCATGTGTCAGAGG-3'
CGCGCGAGGCAGATCGTCAGTCAGTCACGATGAATTCTCACAAGAGGATGCAGGACCGCCCACGCTTTAT
CGGTGTTGGGTTAAGCACCGCCCGGACAGCCTCCGCAAACACCTCCTTGACGCCGTCTTGTTGCAGTGCT
GAGCACTCGAGGTAGCGCACAGCATGGATCTGCTTGGCCAGTGCCTGGCCCTGCTGTGGAGTGATGGGCG
CTTGACCCTGCTCCTTGAGGCGCCGTAGGGTATCAGGCTGGGCTCTCAGGTCCTTCTTGGTACCCACCAG
GAGGATAGGCACGTCAGGGCAGTGGTGACAAACCTCTGGGTGCCATTTGTGCCTCACGTTCTCATAGGAG
GGTGGACTGGCAATGGAGAAACAGATGACGAAGACGTTGGTCTGAGGGTAGGAAAGGGTGCGGAGGCGGT
CATATTCCTCCTGGCCCGCAGTGTCCCACAGGTTTAGGTTCACGGTGCGCCCATCAACCGCACTCTGGGC
GCTGTAATTGTCAAACACAGTGGGGATGTATTCCTTGGGGAAGGCGTTAGTTGTATAGCAGATGAGAAGG
CACGTCTTGCCTACGGCCCCATCGCCCACCACCACACACTTGATGCTCTGGGATCCACGCGGAACCAGAT
CCGATTTTGGAGGATGGTCGCCACCACCAAACGTGGCTTGCCAGCCCTGCAAAGGCCATGCTATATACTT
GCTGGATTTCAAGTACTTATCAATTTGTGGGATAGCTTCAATACGTTTTTTAAAACAAACTAATTTTGGG
AACGCATCCAGGCACATTGGGTCCATGTATAAAACAACATCAAGAGCGTCATACAACATGAAGTCAGGAT
GGGTTACATGATCACCATTTAAATATGTTTTATGACATAAACGATCTTCGAACATTTTCAGCATTTCAGG
TAGCTTGCTAAGAAAATCAACTTTGAGAGTTTCAAAGTCTTTACTATATGCAATTCTCGAAACACCGTAT
CTAATATCCAAAACCGCTCCTTCAAGCATTG
