[The description below was written by a language model from this plasmid's Addgene catalogue record.]
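Description:
RhoG is a bacterial expression plasmid built on the pGEX2T backbone (about 4.9 kb without insert), carrying the mouse Rhog coding sequence, which encodes the small Rho-family GTPase RhoG. It is a high-copy plasmid selected with ampicillin. The record lists a BL21-derived, codon-supplemented DE3 strain as the growth host, which fits a construct meant for recombinant protein production rather than only for propagation.

The insert was placed between the BamHI and EcoRI sites of the vector by restriction cloning, and both sites remain intact, so the fragment can be excised or transferred. The record gives the promoter as lac. pGEX-series vectors generally use an IPTG-inducible lac-type hybrid promoter under lac repressor control. In the pGEX2T design, these cloning sites lie downstream of a glutathione S-transferase coding sequence and a thrombin recognition site. An in-frame insert would therefore be produced as an N-terminal GST fusion that can be captured on glutathione resin and, if desired, cleaved from the tag. The record does not explicitly list a tag or fusion, and no feature table is provided, so this arrangement is inferred from the backbone and not confirmed for this clone. No mutations are noted for the insert.

The stated purpose is simply expression of mouse RhoG. The associated publication concerns direct regulation of phosphoinositide 3-kinase isoforms by RAS and RHO family GTPases. This suggests the plasmid serves as a source of purified recombinant RhoG for biochemical work such as binding or activity assays, although the record does not specify particular applications.
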