Addgene plasmid #55694: RhoG
Purpose: expression of mouse RhoG
Depositing lab: Julian Downward. Depositing organization: Cancer Research UK. Publication: RAS and RHO families of GTPases directly regulate distinct phosphoinositide 3-kinase isoforms. Fritsch R, de Krijger I, Fritsch K, George R, Reason B, Kumar MS, Diefenbacher M, Stamp G, Downward J. Cell. 2013 May 23;153(5):1050-63. doi: 10.1016/j.cell.2013.04.031. PubMed 23706742.
Backbone
  Vector backbone: pGEX2T
  Backbone manufacturer: GE Healthcare Life Sciences
  Backbone size w/o insert (bp): 4948
  Vector type: Bacterial Expression
Growth in bacteria
  Bacterial resistance: Ampicillin, 100 μg/mL
  Growth temperature: 37°C
  Growth strain: BL21 codon plus ril de3
  Copy number: High Copy
Gene/Insert
  Gene/Insert name: RhoG
  Species: M. musculus (mouse)
  Entrez Gene: Rhog (a.k.a. 2810426G09Rik, Arhg, Sid10750)
  Promoter: lac
  Cloning method: Restriction Enzyme; 5′ cloning site BamHI (not destroyed); 3′ cloning site EcoRI (not destroyed)
  Sequencing primers: 5′ lac promoter; 3′ GST-R
Terms and licenses: Academic/Nonprofit Terms; Industry Terms: Not Available to Industry
How to cite: RhoG was a gift from Julian Downward (Addgene plasmid # 55694 ; http://n2t.net/addgene:55694 ; RRID:Addgene_55694)
